Addgene plasmid #215114: B2094_CRY2olig-miRFP
Purpose: Expresses CRY2olig (E490G CRY2 1-498) fused to miRFP in mammalian cells
Depositing lab: Chandra Tucker. Publication: A platform to induce and mature biomolecular condensates using chemicals and light. Hernandez-Candia CN, Brady BR, Harrison E, Tucker CL. Nat Chem Biol. 2024 Jan 8. doi: 10.1038/s41589-023-01520-1. PubMed 38191942.
Backbone
  Vector backbone: mCherryN1
  Backbone manufacturer: Clontech
  Vector type: Mammalian Expression
Growth in bacteria
  Bacterial resistance: Kanamycin, 50 μg/mL
  Growth temperature: 37°C
  Growth strain: DH5alpha
  Copy number: High Copy
Gene/Insert
  Gene/Insert name: CRY2olig-miRFP (alt name: CRY2)
  Species: A. thaliana (mustard weed)
  Mutation: E490G
  Entrez Gene: CRY2 (a.k.a. AT1G04400, AT-PHH1, ATCRY2, CRYPTOCHROME 2 APOPROTEIN, F19P19.14, F19P19_14, FHA, PHH1, cryptochrome 2)
  Promoter: CMV
  Tag / fusion protein: miRFP (C terminal on insert)
  Cloning method: Restriction Enzyme; 5′ cloning site XmaI (not destroyed); 3′ cloning site NotI (not destroyed)
  Sequencing primers: 5′ CGCAAATGGGCGGTAGGCGTG
Terms and licenses: Academic/Nonprofit Terms; Industry Terms: Not Available to Industry
How to cite: B2094_CRY2olig-miRFP was a gift from Chandra Tucker (Addgene plasmid # 215114 ; http://n2t.net/addgene:215114 ; RRID:Addgene_215114)
