[The description below was written by a language model from this plasmid's Addgene catalogue record and pLannotate feature annotations shown in this document.]
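Description:
B2094_CRY2olig-miRFP is a mammalian expression plasmid of about 5.9 kb built on the Clontech N1-series backbone (mCherryN1), with the original fluorescent protein replaced by a near-infrared reporter. It is maintained in E. coli at high copy through a ColE1/pUC-type origin and also carries an f1 phage origin. Selection relies on a single Tn5 aminoglycoside phosphotransferase (NeoR/KanR) gene. This gene sits behind tandem bacterial (bla) and SV40 early promoters and ends in an HSV TK polyadenylation signal, so it confers kanamycin resistance in bacteria and could support G418 selection in mammalian cells. Short annotated fragments of ble, SV40 large T antigen and the bGH poly(A) signal appear to be backbone remnants or partial matches, not functional elements.

The expression cassette uses the human CMV immediate-early enhancer and promoter and an SV40 polyadenylation signal. It encodes residues 1–498 of Arabidopsis thaliana cryptochrome 2, the photolyase homology region, carrying the E490G substitution that defines the CRY2olig variant. This variant is known for strongly enhanced, reversible clustering on blue-light exposure. A short multiple-cloning-site linker joins it in frame to a C-terminal miRFP, which the feature table identifies as miRFP670nano, a small near-infrared protein that needs biliverdin as a cofactor. The record lists XmaI and NotI, both retained, as the cloning sites. Because the tag fluoresces in the near-infrared, the fusion can be imaged without the blue light that activates CRY2. According to the associated publication, the plasmid belongs to a platform for inducing and maturing biomolecular condensates in cells using chemicals and light.
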