Features (pLannotate 1.2.2; 16 found; start..end, strand, type, name):
     61..364     +  enhancer       CMV enhancer: human cytomegalovirus immediate early enhancer
    365..568     +  promoter       CMV promoter: human cytomegalovirus (CMV) immediate early promoter
    591..618     +  misc_feature   MCS (fragment): multiple cloning site
    625..2118    +  CDS            CRY2PHR: N-terminal photolyase homology region of Arabidopsis thaliana cryptochrome 2 binds to CIB1 upon exposure to blue light (Kennedy et al., 2010)
   2119..2135    +  misc_feature   MCS (fragment): multiple cloning site
   2143..2583    +  CDS            miRFP670nano: miRFP670nano is a basic (constitutively fluorescent) near ir fluorescent protein published in 2019, derived from Nostoc punctiforme. It has very low acid sensitivity. It requires the cofactor biliverdin for fluorescence.
   2602..2685    +  CDS            large T antigen (fragment): large T antigen from SV40 (simian virus 40)
   2708..2829    +  polyA_signal   SV40 poly(A) signal: SV40 polyadenylation signal
   2863..3291    -  rep_origin     f1 ori (sequence partly withheld): f1 bacteriophage origin of replication; arrow indicates direction of (+) strand synthesis
   3318..3422    +  promoter       AmpR promoter: bla
   3424..3781    +  promoter       SV40 promoter: SV40 enhancer and early promoter
   3816..4610    +  CDS            NeoR/KanR: aminoglycoside phosphotransferase from Tn5; aph(3')-II (or nptII); confers resistance to neomycin, kanamycin, and G418 (Geneticin®)
   4631..4783    +  CDS            ble (fragment): BLE_KLEPN - Experimental evidence at protein level: Swiss-Prot protein existence level 1. Binding protein with a strong affinity to the bleomycin family of antibiotics. Binds to CL990; an antimitotic-antibiotic compound. From Klebsiella pneumoniae.
   4842..4889    +  polyA_signal   HSV TK poly(A) signal: herpes simplex virus thymidine kinase polyadenylation signal (Cole and Stacy, 1985)
   4980..4996    -  polyA_signal   bGH poly(A) signal (fragment): bovine growth hormone polyadenylation signal
   5218..5806    +  rep_origin     ori: high-copy-number ColE1/pMB1/pBR322/pUC origin of replication
>Addgene plasmid #215114 | B2094_CRY2olig-miRFP | addgene full sequence | sequence record 426057 | Addgene NGS Result
TAGTTATTAATAGTAATCAATTACGGGGTCATTAGTTCATAGCCCATATATGGAGTTCCGCGTTACATAA
CTTACGGTAAATGGCCCGCCTGGCTGACCGCCCAACGACCCCCGCCCATTGACGTCAATAATGACGTATG
TTCCCATAGTAACGCCAATAGGGACTTTCCATTGACGTCAATGGGTGGAGTATTTACGGTAAACTGCCCA
CTTGGCAGTACATCAAGTGTATCATATGCCAAGTACGCCCCCTATTGACGTCAATGACGGTAAATGGCCC
GCCTGGCATTATGCCCAGTACATGACCTTATGGGACTTTCCTACTTGGCAGTACATCTACGTATTAGTCA
TCGCTATTACCATGGTGATGCGGTTTTGGCAGTACATCAATGGGCGTGGATAGCGGTTTGACTCACGGGG
ATTTCCAAGTCTCCACCCCATTGACGTCAATGGGAGTTTGTTTTGGCACCAAAATCAACGGGACTTTCCA
AAATGTCGTAACAACTCCGCCCCATTGACGCAAATGGGCGGTAGGCGTGTACGGTGGGAGGTCTATATAA
GCAGAGCTGGTTTAGTGAACCGTCAGATCCGCTAGCGCTACCGGACTCAGATCTCGAGGCCACCATGAAG
ATGGACAAAAAGACTATAGTTTGGTTTAGAAGAGACCTAAGGATTGAGGATAATCCTGCATTAGCAGCAG
CTGCTCACGAAGGATCTGTTTTTCCTGTCTTCATTTGGTGTCCTGAAGAAGAAGGACAGTTTTATCCTGG
AAGAGCTTCAAGATGGTGGATGAAACAATCACTTGCTCACTTATCTCAATCCTTGAAGGCTCTTGGATCT
GACCTCACTTTAATCAAAACCCACAACACGATTTCAGCGATCTTGGATTGTATCCGCGTTACCGGTGCTA
CAAAAGTCGTCTTTAACCACCTCTATGATCCTGTTTCGTTAGTTCGGGACCATACCGTAAAGGAGAAGCT
GGTGGAACGTGGGATCTCTGTGCAAAGCTACAATGGAGATCTATTGTATGAACCGTGGGAGATATACTGC
GAAAAGGGCAAACCTTTTACGAGTTTCAATTCTTACTGGAAGAAATGCTTAGATATGTCGATTGAATCCG
TTATGCTTCCTCCTCCTTGGCGGTTGATGCCAATAACTGCAGCGGCTGAAGCGATTTGGGCGTGTTCGAT
TGAAGAACTAGGGCTGGAGAATGAGGCCGAGAAACCGAGCAATGCGTTGTTAACTAGAGCTTGGTCTCCA
GGATGGAGCAATGCTGATAAGTTACTAAATGAGTTCATCGAGAAGCAGTTGATAGATTATGCAAAGAACA
GCAAGAAAGTTGTTGGGAATTCTACTTCACTACTTTCTCCGTATCTCCATTTCGGGGAAATAAGCGTCAG
ACACGTTTTCCAGTGTGCCCGGATGAAACAAATTATATGGGCAAGAGATAAGAACAGTGAAGGAGAAGAA
AGTGCAGATCTTTTTCTTAGGGGAATCGGTTTAAGAGAGTATTCTCGGTATATATGTTTCAACTTCCCGT
TTACTCACGAGCAATCGTTGTTGAGTCATCTTCGGTTTTTCCCTTGGGATGCTGATGTTGATAAGTTCAA
GGCCTGGAGACAAGGCAGGACCGGTTATCCGTTGGTGGATGCCGGAATGAGAGAGCTTTGGGCTACCGGA
TGGATGCATAACAGAATAAGAGTGATTGTTTCAAGCTTTGCTGTGAAGTTTCTTCTCCTTCCATGGAAAT
GGGGAATGAAGTATTTCTGGGATACACTTTTGGATGCTGATTTGGAATGTGACATCCTTGGCTGGCAGTA
TATCTCTGGGAGTATCCCCGATGGCCACGAGCTTGATCGCTTGGACAATCCCGCGTTACAAGGCGCCAAA
TATGACCCAGAAGGTGAGTACATAAGGCAATGGCTTCCCGAGCTTGCGAGATTGCCAACTGAATGGATCC
ATCATCCATGGGACGCTCCTTTAACCGTACTCAAAGCTTCTGGTGTGGAACTCGGAACAAACTATGCGAA
ACCCATTGTAGACATCGACACAGCTCGTGAGCTACTAGCTAAAGCTATTTCAAGAACCCGTGGAGCACAG
ATCATGATCGGAGCAGCAGCCCGGGATCCACCGGTCGCCACCATGGCAAACCTGGACAAGATGCTGAATA
CCACAGTAACAGAGGTGCGGCAGTTCCTGCAGGTGGACAGAGTGTGCGTGTTCCAGTTTGAGGAGGATTA
TAGCGGAGTGGTGGTGGTGGAGGCCGTGGACGATAGGTGGATCTCCATCCTGAAGACCCAGGTGCGGGAT
AGATACTTCATGGAGACAAGGGGCGAGGAGTATTCTCACGGCCGCTACCAGGCCATCGCCGACATCTACA
CCGCAAACCTGACAGAGTGCTACAGGGATCTGCTGACACAGTTTCAGGTGAGAGCAATCCTGGCCGTGCC
CATCCTGCAGGGCAAGAAGCTGTGGGGCCTGTTGGTGGCACACCAGCTGGCGGCCCCTAGACAGTGGCAG
ACCTGGGAGATCGACTTTCTGAAGCAGCAGGCCGTGGTGGTGGGCATCGCCATCCAGCAGAGCTAGGCGG
CCGCGACTCTAGATCATAATCAGCCATACCACATTTGTAGAGGTTTTACTTGCTTTAAAAAACCTCCCAC
ACCTCCCCCTGAACCTGAAACATAAAATGAATGCAATTGTTGTTGTTAACTTGTTTATTGCAGCTTATAA
TGGTTACAAATAAAGCAATAGCATCACAAATTTCACAAATAAAGCATTTTTTTCACTGCATTCTAGTTGT
GGTTTGTCCAAACTCATCAATGTATCTTAAGGCGTAAATTGTAAGCGTTAATATTTTGTTAAAATTCGCG
TTAAATTTTTGTTAAATCAGCTCATTTTTTAACCAATAGGCCGAAATCGGCAAAATCCCTTATAAATCAA
AAGAATAGACCGAGATAGGGT
[37 nt withheld, positions 2962-2998]
AAAGAACGTGGACTCCAACGTCAAAGG
[49 nt withheld, positions 3026-3074]
T
[91 nt withheld, positions 3076-3166]
G
[124 nt withheld, positions 3168-3291]
CAGGTGGCACTTTTCGGGGAAATGTGCGCGGAACCCCTATTTGTTTATTTTTCTAAATACATTCAAATAT
GTATCCGCTCATGAGACAATAACCCTGATAAATGCTTCAATAATATTGAAAAAGGAAGAGTCCTGAGGCG
GAAAGAACCAGCTGTGGAATGTGTGTCAGTTAGGGTGTGGAAAGTCCCCAGGCTCCCCAGCAGGCAGAAG
TATGCAAAGCATGCATCTCAATTAGTCAGCAACCAGGTGTGGAAAGTCCCCAGGCTCCCCAGCAGGCAGA
AGTATGCAAAGCATGCATCTCAATTAGTCAGCAACCATAGTCCCGCCCCTAACTCCGCCCATCCCGCCCC
TAACTCCGCCCAGTTCCGCCCATTCTCCGCCCCATGGCTGACTAATTTTTTTTATTTATGCAGAGGCCGA
GGCCGCCTCGGCCTCTGAGCTATTCCAGAAGTAGTGAGGAGGCTTTTTTGGAGGCCTAGGCTTTTGCAAA
GATCGATCAAGAGACAGGATGAGGATCGTTTCGCATGATTGAACAAGATGGATTGCACGCAGGTTCTCCG
GCCGCTTGGGTGGAGAGGCTATTCGGCTATGACTGGGCACAACAGACAATCGGCTGCTCTGATGCCGCCG
TGTTCCGGCTGTCAGCGCAGGGGCGCCCGGTTCTTTTTGTCAAGACCGACCTGTCCGGTGCCCTGAATGA
ACTGCAAGACGAGGCAGCGCGGCTATCGTGGCTGGCCACGACGGGCGTTCCTTGCGCAGCTGTGCTCGAC
GTTGTCACTGAAGCGGGAAGGGACTGGCTGCTATTGGGCGAAGTGCCGGGGCAGGATCTCCTGTCATCTC
ACCTTGCTCCTGCCGAGAAAGTATCCATCATGGCTGATGCAATGCGGCGGCTGCATACGCTTGATCCGGC
TACCTGCCCATTCGACCACCAAGCGAAACATCGCATCGAGCGAGCACGTACTCGGATGGAAGCCGGTCTT
GTCGATCAGGATGATCTGGACGAAGAGCATCAGGGGCTCGCGCCAGCCGAACTGTTCGCCAGGCTCAAGG
CGAGCATGCCCGACGGCGAGGATCTCGTCGTGACCCATGGCGATGCCTGCTTGCCGAATATCATGGTGGA
AAATGGCCGCTTTTCTGGATTCATCGACTGTGGCCGGCTGGGTGTGGCGGACCGCTATCAGGACATAGCG
TTGGCTACCCGTGATATTGCTGAAGAGCTTGGCGGCGAATGGGCTGACCGCTTCCTCGTGCTTTACGGTA
TCGCCGCTCCCGATTCGCAGCGCATCGCCTTCTATCGCCTTCTTGACGAGTTCTTCTGAGCGGGACTCTG
GGGTTCGAAATGACCGACCAAGCGACGCCCAACCTGCCATCACGAGATTTCGATTCCACCGCCGCCTTCT
ATGAAAGGTTGGGCTTCGGAATCGTTTTCCGGGACGCCGGCTGGATGATCCTCCAGCGCGGGGATCTCAT
GCTGGAGTTCTTCGCCCACCCTAGGGGGAGGCTAACTGAAACACGGAAGGAGACAATACCGGAAGGAACC
CGCGCTATGACGGCAATAAAAAGACAGAATAAAACGCACGGTGTTGGGTCGTTTGTTCATAAACGCGGGG
TTCGGTCCCAGGGCTGGCACTCTGTCGATACCCCACCGAGACCCCATTGGGGCCAATACGCCCGCGTTTC
TTCCTTTTCCCCACCCCACCCCCCAAGTTCGGGTGAAGGCCCAGGGCTCGCAGCCAACGTCGGGGCGGCA
GGCCCTGCCATAGCCTCAGGTTACTCATATATACTTTAGATTGATTTAAAACTTCATTTTTAATTTAAAA
GGATCTAGGTGAAGATCCTTTTTGATAATCTCATGACCAAAATCCCTTAACGTGAGTTTTCGTTCCACTG
AGCGTCAGACCCCGTAGAAAAGATCAAAGGATCTTCTTGAGATCCTTTTTTTCTGCGCGTAATCTGCTGC
TTGCAAACAAAAAAACCACCGCTACCAGCGGTGGTTTGTTTGCCGGATCAAGAGCTACCAACTCTTTTTC
CGAAGGTAACTGGCTTCAGCAGAGCGCAGATACCAAATACTGTTCTTCTAGTGTAGCCGTAGTTAGGCCA
CCACTTCAAGAACTCTGTAGCACCGCCTACATACCTCGCTCTGCTAATCCTGTTACCAGTGGCTGCTGCC
AGTGGCGATAAGTCGTGTCTTACCGGGTTGGACTCAAGACGATAGTTACCGGATAAGGCGCAGCGGTCGG
GCTGAACGGGGGGTTCGTGCACACAGCCCAGCTTGGAGCGAACGACCTACACCGAACTGAGATACCTACA
GCGTGAGCTATGAGAAAGCGCCACGCTTCCCGAAGGGAGAAAGGCGGACAGGTATCCGGTAAGCGGCAGG
GTCGGAACAGGAGAGCGCACGAGGGAGCTTCCAGGGGGAAACGCCTGGTATCTTTATAGTCCTGTCGGGT
TTCGCCACCTCTGACTTGAGCGTCGATTTTTGTGATGCTCGTCAGGGGGGCGGAGCCTATGGAAAAACGC
CAGCAACGCGGCCTTTTTACGGTTCCTGGCCTTTTGCTGGCCTTTTGCTCACATGTTCTTTCCTGCGTTA
TCCCCTGATTCTGTGGATAACCGTATTACCGCCATGCAT
